Addgene plasmid #126319: pGWB14-LYX101
Purpose: With a Nicotiana benthamiana transcription factor in PGWB14 backbone, for Agrobacterium mediated transient or stable expression corresponding transcription factor fused with a C-terminal HA tag.
Depositing lab: Silin Zhong. Depositing organization: Chinese University of Hong Kong.
Backbone
  Vector backbone: pGWB14
  Vector type: Plant Expression
  Selectable markers: Hygromycin
Growth in bacteria
  Bacterial resistance: Kanamycin, 50 μg/mL
  Growth temperature: 37°C
  Growth strain: DH5alpha
  Copy number: Low Copy
Gene/Insert
  Gene/Insert name: Niben101Scf03870g01016.1
  Species: Nicotiana benthamiana
  Promoter: CaMV 35S
  Tag / fusion protein: HA (C terminal on insert)
  Cloning method: Gibson Cloning
Terms and licenses: Academic/Nonprofit Terms; Industry Terms: Not Available to Industry
How to cite: pGWB14-LYX101 was a gift from Silin Zhong (Addgene plasmid # 126319 ; http://n2t.net/addgene:126319 ; RRID:Addgene_126319)
