[The description below was written by a language model from this plasmid's Addgene catalogue record and pLannotate feature annotations shown in this document.]
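Description:
pGWB14-LYX101 is a plant expression binary vector built on the pGWB14 backbone for Agrobacterium-mediated transient or stable expression of a Nicotiana benthamiana transcription factor (gene model Niben101Scf03870g01016.1). It is a large (about 15.4 kb), low-copy plasmid that replicates through the broad-host-range IncP system, with oriV and the trans-acting replication gene trfA allowing maintenance in both E. coli and Agrobacterium. An oriT with traJ supports conjugal mobilisation. Bacterial selection is by kanamycin (KanR). The annotation also picks up backbone remnants such as partial tetracycline resistance genes, an IS1 element and fragments of ColE1 ori, lacZα and M13 ori, which appear to be non-functional leftovers.

Between the nopaline-type right and left T-DNA borders lie three cassettes. The main one uses a CaMV 35S promoter to drive the inserted coding sequence, which is flanked by attB1 and attB2 sites, fused at its C terminus to a 3xHA epitope tag and terminated by the NOS terminator. The record lists Gibson cloning as the assembly method. The annotation tool matches this open reading frame to Arabidopsis HAT5/ATHB-1, suggesting the insert is a related homeodomain-leucine zipper type factor, although the record itself does not state the family. A second 35S-driven cassette with a CaMV poly(A) signal encodes the tomato bushy stunt virus P19 silencing suppressor, which is not mentioned in the catalogue fields and would be expected to boost transient expression by blocking RNA silencing. The third is a 35S-driven hygromycin resistance gene for selecting transformed plant tissue. The HA tag allows detection or immunoprecipitation of the expressed factor.
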