Features (pLannotate 1.2.2; 36 found; start..end, strand, type, name):
      3..89      -  CDS            traI (fragment): TRAI6_ECOLX - Experimental evidence at protein level: Swiss-Prot protein existence level 1. The initiation process of transfer DNA synthesis requires the interaction of at least three plasmid-specific components (TraH, I, and J) at the transfer origin resulting in the assembly of a specialised nucleoprotein complex - the relaxosome. Site- and strand-specific cleavage at the transfer origin is dependent on TraI and TraJ. From Escherichia coli.
    127..498     -  CDS            traJ: oriT-recognizing protein; traJ
    531..640     -  oriT           oriT: incP origin of transfer
    772..962     +  rep_origin     ori (fragment): high-copy-number ColE1/pMB1/pBR322/pUC origin of replication
   1321..1971    -  CDS            TetR: tetracycline resistance regulatory protein; tetR
   2077..2326    +  CDS            TcR (fragment): tetracycline efflux protein; tetA; confers resistance to tetracycline
   2436..2460    -  misc_feature   RB T-DNA repeat: right border repeat from nopaline C58 T-DNA
   2490..2508    +  misc_feature   MCS (fragment): pUC18/19 multiple cloning site
   2559..2904    +  promoter       CaMV 35S promoter: strong constitutive promoter from cauliflower mosaic virus
   2856..2902    +  promoter       minimal CaMV 35S promoter: minimal 35S promoter from cauliflower mosaic virus
   2914..2932    -  misc_feature   MCS (fragment): pUC18/19 multiple cloning site
   2943..3458    +  CDS            P19_TBSVC: Experimental evidence at protein level: Swiss-Prot protein existence level 1. Acts as a suppressor of RNA-mediated gene silencing, also known as post-transcriptional gene silencing (PTGS), a mechanism of plant viral defense that limits the accumulation of viral RNAs. Binds to short interfering RNAs (siRNAs) with high affinity. Acts as a molecular caliper to specifically select siRNAs based on the length of the duplex region of the RNA (By similarity). From Tomato bushy stunt virus (strain Cherry) (TBSV).
   3531..3707    +  polyA_signal   CaMV poly(A) signal: cauliflower mosaic virus polyadenylation signal
   4210..4551    +  promoter       CaMV 35S promoter: strong constitutive promoter from cauliflower mosaic virus
   4577..4601    +  protein_bind   attB1: mutant version of attB; recombination site for the Gateway® BP reaction BP Clonase™
   4613..5461    +  CDS            HAT5: HAT5_ARATH - Also known as ATHB-1. Experimental evidence at protein level: Swiss-Prot protein existence level 1. Probable transcription activator involved in leaf development. Binds to the DNA sequence 5'-CAAT[AT]ATTG-3'. From Arabidopsis thaliana (Mouse-ear cress).
   5472..5496    -  protein_bind   attB2: mutant version of attB; recombination site for the Gateway® BP reaction BP Clonase™
   5525..5614    +  CDS            3xHA: three tandem HA epitope tags
   5648..5900    +  terminator     NOS terminator: nopaline synthase terminator and poly(A) signal
   6329..6581    -  terminator     NOS terminator: nopaline synthase terminator and poly(A) signal
   6605..7033    -  CDS            nos (fragment): DHNO_AGRT7 - Protein inferred from homology: Swiss-Prot protein existence level 3. From Agrobacterium tumefaciens (strain T37).
   7049..8074    -  CDS            HygR: aminoglycoside phosphotransferase from E. coli; aph(4)-Ia; confers resistance to hygromycin
   8084..8428    -  promoter       CaMV 35S promoter: strong constitutive promoter from cauliflower mosaic virus
   8085..8131    -  promoter       minimal CaMV 35S promoter: minimal 35S promoter from cauliflower mosaic virus
   8566..8721    +  CDS            lacZα (fragment) (sequence partly withheld): LacZα fragment of β-galactosidase; lacZ fragment
   8719..9019    +  rep_origin     M13 ori (fragment) (sequence partly withheld): M13 bacteriophage origin of replication; arrow indicates direction of (+) strand synthesis
   9020..9150    +  CDS            lacI (fragment): lac repressor; lacI; The lac repressor binds to the lac operator to inhibit transcription in E. coli. This inhibition can be relieved by adding lactose or isopropyl-β-D-thiogalactopyranoside (IPTG).
   9204..9228    -  misc_feature   LB T-DNA repeat: left border repeat from nopaline C58 T-DNA
  10685..10804   -  CDS            tetR (fragment): TETR1_ECOLX - Experimental evidence at protein level: Swiss-Prot protein existence level 1. TetR is the repressor of the tetracycline resistance element; its N-terminal region forms a helix-turn-helix structure and binds DNA. Binding of tetracycline to TetR reduces the repressor affinity for the tetracycline resistance gene (tetA) promoter operator sites. From Escherichia coli.
  10824..11972   -  CDS            trfA: trans-acting replication protein that binds to and activates oriV
  12271..13065   -  CDS            KanR: aminoglycoside phosphotransferase; aphA-3; confers resistance to kanamycin
  13257..14024   +  mobile_element IS1: prokaryotic transposable element IS1
  14033..14182   -  CDS            satA (fragment): STA_BACSU - Also known as yyaR. Experimental evidence at protein level: Swiss-Prot protein existence level 1. Involved in resistance to streptothricin, a broad-spectrum antibiotic produced by streptomycetes. Detoxifies streptothricin via acetylation of the beta amino group of the first beta-lysyl moiety of streptothricin. From Bacillus subtilis (strain 168).
  14181..14375   -  CDS            satA (fragment): STA_BACSU - Also known as yyaR. Experimental evidence at protein level: Swiss-Prot protein existence level 1. Involved in resistance to streptothricin, a broad-spectrum antibiotic produced by streptomycetes. Detoxifies streptothricin via acetylation of the beta amino group of the first beta-lysyl moiety of streptothricin. From Bacillus subtilis (strain 168).
  14378..14653   -  CDS            klaC (fragment): KLAC_ECOLX - Also known as telB. Protein predicted: Swiss-Prot protein existence level 4. Belongs to the kla operon, which is associated with cryptic tellurite resistance, and IncW plasmid fertility inhibition. From Escherichia coli.
  14717..15348   -  rep_origin     oriV: incP origin of replication
>Addgene plasmid #126319 | pGWB14-LYX101 | addgene full sequence | sequence record 247088 | Addgene NGS Result
TCGGTCTTGCCTTGCTCGTCGGTGATGTACTTCACCAGCTCCGCGAAGTCGCTCTTCTTGATGGAGCGCA
TGGGGACGTGCTTGGCAATCACGCGCACCCCCCGGCCGTTTTAGCGGCTAAAAAAGTCATGGCTCTGCCC
TCGGGCGGACCACGCCCATCATGACCTTGCCAAGCTCGTCCTGCTTCTCTTCGATCTTCGCCAGCAGGGC
GAGGATCGTGGCATCACCGAACCGCGCCGTGCGCGGGTCGTCGGTGAGCCAGAGTTTCAGCAGGCCGCCC
AGGCGGCCCAGGTCGCCATTGATGCGGGCCAGCTCGCGGACGTGCTCATAGTCCACGACGCCCGTGATTT
TGTAGCCCTGGCCGACGGCCAGCAGGTAGGCCGACAGGCTCATGCCGGCCGCCGCCGCCTTTTCCTCAAT
CGCTCTTCGTTCGTCTGGAAGGCAGTACACCTTGATAGGTGGGCTGCCCTTCCTGGTTGGCTTGGTTTCA
TCAGCCATCCGCTTGCCCTCATCTGTTACGCCGGCGGTAGCCGGCCAGCCTCGCAGAGCAGGATTCCCGT
TGAGCACCGCCAGGTGCGAATAAGGGACAGTGAAGAAGGAACACCCGCTCGCGGGTGGGCCTACTTCACC
TATCCTGCCCGGCTGACGCCGTTGGATACACCAAGGAAAGTCTACACGAACCCTTTGGCAAAATCCTGTA
TATCGTGCGAAAAAGGATGGATATACCGAAAAAATCGCTATAATGACCCCGAAGCAGGGTTATGCAGCGG
AAAAGCGCCACGCTTCCCGAAGGGAGAAAGGCGGACAGGTATCCGGTAAGCGGCAGGGTCGGAACAGGAG
AGCGCACGAGGGAGCTTCCAGGGGGAAACGCCTGGTATCTTTATAGTCCTGTCGGGTTTCGCCACCTCTG
ACTTGAGCGTCGATTTTTGTGATGCTCGTCAGGGGGGCGGAGCCTATGGAAAAACGCCAGCAACGCGGCC
TTTTTACGGTTCCTGGCCTTTTGCTGGCCTTTTGCTCACATGTTCTTTCCTGCGTTATCCCCTGATTCTG
TGGATAACCGTATTACCGCCTTTGAGTGAGCTGATACCGCTCGCCGCAGCCGAACGACCGAGCGCAGCGA
GTCAGTGAGCGAGGAAGCGGAAGAGCGCCAGAAGGCCGCCAGAGAGGCCGAGCGCGGCCGTGAGGCTTGG
ACGCTAGGGCAGGGCATGAAAAAGCCCGTAGCGGGCTGCTACGGGCGTCTGACGCGGTGGAAAGGGGGAG
GGGATGTTGTCTACATGGCTCTGCTGTAGTGAGTGGGTTGCGCTCCGGCAGCGGTCCTGATCAATCGTCA
CCCTTTCTCGGTCCTTCAACGTTCCTGACAACGAGCCTCCTTTTCGCCAATCCATCGACAATCACCGCGA
GTCCCTGCTCGAACGCTGCGTCCGGACCGGCTTCGTCGAAGGCGTCTATCGCGGCCCGCAACAGCGGCGA
GAGCGGAGCCTGTTCAACGGTGCCGCCGCGCTCGCCGGCATCGCTGTCGCCGGCCTGCTCCTCAAGCACG
GCCCCAACAGTGAAGTAGCTGATTGTCATCAGCGCATTGACGGCGTCCCCGGCCGAAAAACCCGCCTCGC
AGAGGAAGCGAAGCTGCGCGTCGGCCGTTTCCATCTGCGGTGCGCCCGGTCGCGTGCCGGCATGGATGCG
CGCGCCATCGCGGTAGGCGAGCAGCGCCTGCCTGAAGCTGCGGGCATTCCCGATCAGAAATGAGCGCCAG
TCGTCGTCGGCTCTCGGCACCGAATGCGTATGATTCTCCGCCAGCATGGCTTCGGCCAGTGCGTCGAGCA
GCGCCCGCTTGTTCCTGAAGTGCCAGTAAAGCGCCGGCTGCTGAACCCCCAACCGTTCCGCCAGTTTGCG
TGTCGTCAGACCGTCTACGCCGACCTCGTTCAACAGGTCCAGGGCGGCACGGATCACTGTATTCGGCTGC
AACTTTGTCATGCTTGACACTTTATCACTGATAAACATAATATGTCCACCAACTTATCAGTGATAAAGAA
TCCGCGCGTTCAATCGGACCAGCGGAGGCTGGTCCGGAGGCCAGACGTGAAACCCAACATACCCCTGATC
GTAATTCTGAGCACTGTCGCGCTCGACGCTGTCGGCATCGGCCTGATTATGCCGGTGCTGCCGGGCCTCC
TGCGCGATCTGGTTCACTCGAACGACGTCACCGCCCACTATGGCATTCTGCTGGCGCTGTATGCGTTGGT
GCAATTTGCCTGCGCACCTGTGCTGGGCGCGCTGTCGGATCGTTTCGGGCGGCGGCCAATCTTGCTCGTC
TCGCTGGCCGGCGCCAGATCTGGGGAACCCTGTGGTTGGCATGCACATACAAATGGACGAACGGATAAAC
CTTTTCACGCCCTTTTAAATATCCGATTATTCTAATAAACGCTCTTTTCTCTTAGGTTTACCCGCCAATA
TATCCTGTCAAACACTGATAGTTTAAACGTTGCGATTAAGAATTCGAGCTCGGTACCCCCCTACTCCAAA
AATGTCAAAGATACAGTCTCAGAAGACCAAAGGGCTATTGAGACTTTTCAACAAAGGGTAATTTCGGGAA
ACCTCCTCGGATTCCATTGCCCAGCTATCTGTCACTTCATCGAAAGGACAGTAGAAAAGGAAGGTGGCTC
CTACAAATGCCATCATTGCGATAAAGGAAAGGCTATCATTCAAGATGCCTCTGCCGACAGTGGTCCCAAA
GATGGACCCCCACCCACGAGGAGCATCGTGGAAAAAGAAGACGTTCCAACCACGTCTTCAAAGCAAGTGG
ATTGATGTGACATCTCCACTGACGTAAGGGATGACGCACAATCCCACTATCCTTCGCAAGACCCTTCCTC
TATATAAGGAAGTTCATTTCATTTGGAGAGGACAGCCCAAGCTTCGACTCTAGAGGATCCCCTTAAATCG
ATATGGAACGAGCTATACAAGGAAACGACGCTAGGGAACAAGCTAACAGTGAACGTTGGGATGGAGGATC
AGGAGGTACCACTTCTCCCTTCAAACTTCCTGACGAAAGTCCGAGTTGGACTGAGTGGCGGCTACATAAC
GATGAGACGAATTCGAATCAAGATAATCCCCTTGGTTTCAAGGAAAGCTGGGGTTTCGGGAAAGTTGTAT
TTAAGAGATATCTCAGATACGACAGGACGGAAGCTTCACTGCACAGAGTCCTTGGATCTTGGACGGGAGA
TTCGGTTAACTATGCAGCATCTCGATTTTTCGGTTTCGACCAGATCGGATGTACCTATAGTATTCGGTTT
CGAGGAGTTAGTATCACCGTTTCTGGAGGGTCTCGAACTCTTCAGCATCTCTGTGAGATGGCAATTCGGT
CTAAGCAAGAACTGCTACAGCTTGCCCCAATCGAAGTGGAAAGTAATGTATCAAGAGGATGCCCTGAAGG
TACTCAAACCTTCGAAAAAGAAAGCGAGTAAGTCGAGGGCGAGCTCGAATTCGGTACGCTGAAATCACCA
GTCTCTCTCTACAAATCTATCTCTCTCTATTTTCTCCATAAATAATGTGTGAGTAGTTTCCCGATAAGGG
AAATTAGGGTTCTTATAGGGTTTCGCTCATGTGTTGAGCATATAAGAAACCCTTAGTATGTATTTGTATT
TGTAAAATACTTCTATCAATAAAATTTCTAATTCCTAAAACCAAAATCCAGTACTAAAATCCAGATCTCC
CTGCAGGTCCCCAGATTAGCCTTTTCAATTTCAGAAAGAATGCTAACCCACAGATGGTTAGAGAGGCTTA
CGCAGCAGGTCTCATCAAGACGATCTACCCGAGCAATAATCTCCAGGAAATCAAATACCTTCCCAAGAAG
GTTAAAGATGCAGTCAAAAGATTCAGGACTAACTGCATCAAGAACACAGAGAAAGATATATTTCTCAAGA
TCAGAAGTACTATTCCAGTATGGACGATTCAAGGCTTGCTTCACAAACCAAGGCAAGTAATAGAGATTGG
AGTCTCTAAAAAGGTAGTTCCCACTGAATCAAAGGCCATGGAGTCAAAGATTCAAATAGAGGACCTAACA
GAACTCGCCGTAAAGACTGGCGAACAGTTCATACAGAGTCTCTTACGACTCAATGACAAGAAGAAAATCT
TCGTCAACATGGTGGAGCACGACACACTTGTCTACTCCAAAAATATCAAAGATACAGTCTCAGAAGACCA
AAGGGCAATTGAGACTTTTCAACAAAGGGTAATATCCGGAAACCTCCTCGGATTCCATTGCCCAGCTATC
TGTCACTTTATTGTGAAGATAGTGGAAAAGGAAGGTGGCTCCTACAAATGCCATCATTGCGATAAAGGAA
AGGCCATCGTTGAAGATGCCTCTGCCGACAGTGGTCCCAAAGATGGACCCCCACCCACGAGGAGCATCGT
GGAAAAAGAAGACGTTCCAACCACGTCTTCAAAGCAAGTGGATTGATGTGATATCTCCACTGACGTAAGG
GATGACGCACAATCCCACTATCCTTCGCAAGACCCTTCCTCTATATAAGGAAGTTCATTTCATTTGGAGA
GAACACGGGGGACTCTAGAGTTATCAACAAGTTTGTACAAAAAAGCAGGCTCCACCACTAGTATGGGATC
TGGGCATATATTTTTCGACCCGTCTTGTCACGGCAACATGTTGTTCCTTGGGAATTCAGATCCTGTTTTC
CGAGGATCTTCGATGATGAAGATGGAGAACTCCTCAAAGAAGCGACCTTTCTTTAGCTCGCCGGAGGAAC
TATATGACGAGGAATATTACGACGAGCAGTCGCCGGAGAAGAAACGCCGTCTCACTCCCGAGCAGGTGCA
CTTGCTGGAGAAGAGCTTTGAGACGGAGAACAAGCTGGAGCCAGAGCGTAAGACTCAGCTAGCCAAGAAG
CTTGGCCTGCAGCCCAGGCAGGTGGCTGTGTGGTTCCAAAACCGCCGTGCCCGGTGGAAGACCAAGACGC
TTGAAAGAGATTATGATCAGCTCAAATCCTCTTATGACTCTCTTCTCTCTGATTTTGACTCCATGCGCAA
AGATAATGAGAAGCTCAAAGCTGAGGTGGTTTCATTGATGGAGAAGTTGCAGGGGAAAGTGGTTGGTGAA
GGAGGGGTAACAAGTGAAAAATGTGAGGTTTTGGAGGTAGACGCTATGACCCTTCAAGTGAAGGTGAAGG
CGGAGGACAGGCTGAGCAGTGGCAGCGGCGGAAGCGCGGTGGTAGATGAACACAGTCCACAGCTGGTGGA
CAGTGGGGACTCCTATTTTCACACTGGTCATATTGAAGAGTATCCAATAGGGGCTGGAGGATGCAATAAT
ATTCCTCCACCTATGGATGGTTTGCAGTCAGAGGAGGATGATGGTAGTGATGATGGCGGCGGCCGTGGCT
ACTTCTCTAATGTCTTTGTGGCGGCAGAGGAGCAGCAACATGAAGAAGGAGAGCCTATTGGATGGTTCTG
GTCTCCCGGGGACCCAGCTTTCTTGTACAAAGTGGTTGATAACAGCGGGTTAATTAACATCTTTTACCCA
TACGATGTTCCTGACTATGCGGGCTATCCCTATGACGTCCCGGACTATGCAGGATCCTATCCATATGACG
TTCCAGATTACGCTGCTCAGTGCAGCGCTTAGAGCTCGAATTTCCCCGATCGTTCAAACATTTGGCAATA
AAGTTTCTTAAGATTGAATCCTGTTGCCGGTCTTGCGATGATTATCATATAATTTCTGTTGAATTACGTT
AAGCATGTAATAATTAACATGTAATGCATGACGTTATTTATGAGATGGGTTTTTATGATTAGAGTCCCGC
AATTATACATTTAATACGCGATAGAAAACAAAATATAGCGCGCAAACTAGGATAAATTATCGCGCGCGGT
GTCATCTATGTTACTAGATCGGGAATTAGCTTCATCAACGCAAGACATGCGCACGACCGTCTGACAGGAG
AGGAATTTCCGACGAGCACAGAAAGGACTTGCTCTTGGACGTAGGCCTATTTCTCAGGCACATGTATCAA
GTGTTCGGACGTGGGTTTTCGATGGTGTATCAGCCGCCGCCAACTGGGAGATGAGGAGGCTTTCTTGGGG
GGCAGTCAGCAGTTCATTTCACAAGACAGAGGAACTTGTAAGGAGATGCACTGATTTATCTTGGCGCAAA
CCAGCAGGACGAATTAGTGGGAATAGCCCGCGAATATCTAAGTTATGCCTGTCGGCATGAGCAGAAACTT
CCAATTCGAAACAGTTTGGAGAGGTTGTTTTTGGGCATACCTTTTGTTAGTCAGCCTCTCGATTGCTCAT
CGTCATTACACAGTACCGAAGTTTGATCGATCTAGTAACATAGATGACACCGCGCGCGATAATTTATCCT
AGTTTGCGCGCTATATTTTGTTTTCTATCGCGTATTAAATGTATAATTGCGGGACTCTAATCATAAAAAC
CCATCTCATAAATAACGTCATGCATTACATGTTAATTATTACATGCTTAACGTAATTCAACAGAAATTAT
ATGATAATCATCGCAAGACCGGCAACAGGATTCAATCTTAAGAAACTTTATTGCCAAATGTTTGAACGAT
CTGCTTCGACGCACTCCTTCTTTACTCCACCATCTCGTCCTTATTGAAAACGTGGGTAGCACCAAAACGA
ATCAAGTCGCTGGAACTGAAGTTACCAATCACGCTGGATGATTTGCCAGTTGGATTAATCTTGCCTTTCC
CCGCATGAATAATATTGATGAATGCATGCGTGAGGGGTATTTCGATTTTGGCAATAGCTGCAATTGCCGC
GACATCCTCCAACGAGCATAATTCTTCAGAAAAATAGCGATGTTCCATGTTGTCAGGGCATGCATGATGC
ACGTTATGAGGTGACGGTGCTAGGCAGTATTCCCTCAAAGTTTCATAGTCAGTATCATATTCATCATTGC
ATTCCTGCAAGAGAGAATTGAGACGCAATCCACACGCTGCGGCAACCTTCCGGCGTTCGTGGTCTATTTG
CTCTTGGACGTTGCAAACGTAAGTGTTGGATCCCGGTCGGCATCTACTCTATTCCTTTGCCCTCGGACGA
GTGCTGGGGCGTCGGTTTCCACTATCGGCGAGTACTTCTACACAGCCATCGGTCCAGACGGCCGCGCTTC
TGCGGGCGATTTGTGTACGCCCGACAGTCCCGGCTCCGGATCGGACGATTGCGTCGCATCGACCCTGCGC
CCAAGCTGCATCATCGAAATTGCCGTCAACCAAGCTCTGATAGAGTTGGTCAAGACCAATGCGGAGCATA
TACGCCCGGAGCCGCGGCGATCCTGCAAGCTCCGGATGCCTCCGCTCGAAGTAGCGCGTCTGCTGCTCCA
TACAAGCCAACCACGGCCTCCAGAAGAAGATGTTGGCGACCTCGTATTGGGAATCCCCGAACATCGCCTC
GCTCCAGTCAATGACCGCTGTTATGCGGCCATTGTCCGTCAGGACATTGTTGGAGCCGAAATCCGCGTGC
ACGAGGTGCCGGACTTCGGGGCAGTCCTCGGCCCAAAGCATCAGCTCATCGAGAGCCTGCGCGACGGACG
CACTGACGGTGTCGTCCATCACAGTTTGCCAGTGATACACATGGGGATCAGCAATCGCGCATATGAAATC
ACGCCATGTAGTGTATTGACCGATTCCTTGCGGTCCGAATGGGCCGAACCCGCTCGTCTGGCTAAGATCG
GCCGCAGCGATCGCATCCATGGCCTCCGCGACCGGCTGCAGAACAGCGGGCAGTTCGGTTTCAGGCAGGT
CTTGCAACGTGACACCCTGTGCACGGCGGGAGATGCAATAGGTCAGGCTCTCGCTGAATTCCCCAATGTC
AAGCACTTCCGGAATCGGGAGCGCGGCCGATGCAAAGTGCCGATAAACATAACGATCTTTGTAGAAACCA
TCGGCGCAGCTATTTACCCGCAGGACATATCCACGCCCTCCTACATCGAAGCTGAAAGCACGAGATTCTT
CGCCCTCCGAGAGCTGCATCAGGTCGGAGACGCTGTCGAACTTTTCGATCAGAAACTTCTCGACAGACGT
CGCGGTGAGTTCAGGCTTTTTCATATCGGGGTCGTCCTCTCCAAATGAAATGAACTTCCTTATATAGAGG
AAGGGTCTTGCGAAGGATAGTGGGATTGTGCGTCATCCCTTACGTCAGTGGAGATATCACATCAATCCAC
TTGCTTTGAAGACGTGGTTGGAACGTCTTCTTTTTCCACGATGCTCCTCGTGGGTGGGGGTCCATCTTTG
GGACCACTGTCGGCAGAGGCATCTTGAACGATAGCCTTTCCTTTATCGCAATGATGGCATTTGTAGGTGC
CACCTTCCTTTTCTACTGTCCTTTTGATGAAGTGACAGATAGCTGGGCAATGGAATCCGAGGAGGTTTCC
CGATATTACCCTTTGTTGAAAAGTCTCAATAGCCCTTTGGTCTTCTGAGACTGTATCTTTGATATTCTTG
GAGTAGACGAGAGTGTCGTGCTCCACCATGTTGACGGATCTCTAGGACGCGTCGACGCGTCGACGCGTCG
ACGCGTCGACGCGTCCTAGAAGCTAATTCACTGGCCGTCGTTTTACAACGTCGTGACTGGGAAAACCCTG
GCGTTACCCAACTTAATCGCCTTGCAGCACATCCCCCTTTCGCCAGCTGGCGTAATAGCGAAGAGGCCCG
CACCGATCGCCCTTCCCAACAGTTGCGCAGCCTGAATG
[44 nt withheld, positions 8719-8762]
C
[141 nt withheld, positions 8764-8904]
CCTTTGACGTTGGAGTCCACGTTCTTT
[37 nt withheld, positions 8932-8968]
ACCCTATCTCGGGCTATTCTTTTGATTTATAAGGGATTTTGCCGATTTCGGAACCACCATCAAACAGGAT
TTTCGCCTGCTGGGGCAAACCAGCGTGGACCGCTTGCTGCAACTCTCTCAGGGCCAGGCGGTGAAGGGCA
ATCAGCTGTTGCCCGTCTCACTGGTGAAAAGAAAAACCACCCCAGTACATTAAAAACGTCCGCAATGTGT
TATTAAGTTGTCTAAGCGTCAATTTGTTTACACCACAATATATCCTGCCACCAGCCAGCCAACAGCTCCC
CGACCGGCAGCTCGGCACAAAATCACCACTCGATACAGGCAGCCCATCAGTCCGGGACGGCGTCAGCGGG
AGAGCCGTTGTAAGGCGGCAGACTTTGCTCATGTTACCGATGCTATTCGGAAGAACGGCAACTAAGCTGC
CGGGTTTGAAACACGGATGATCTCGCGGAGGGTAGCATGTTGATTGTAACGATGACAGAGCGTTGCTGCC
TGTGATCAAATATCATCTCCCTCGCAGAGATCCGAATTATCAGCCTTCTTATTCATTTCTCGCTTAACCG
TGACAGGCTGTCGATCTTGAGAACTATGCCGACATAATAGGAAATCGCTGGATAAAGCCGCTGAGGAAGC
TGAGTGGCGCTATTTCTTTAGAAGTGAACGTTGACGATATCAACTCCCCTATCCATTGCTCACCGAATGG
TACAGGTCGGGGACCCGAAGTTCCGACTGTCGGCCTGATGCATCCCCGGCTGATCGACCCCAGATCTGGG
GCTGAGAAAGCCCAGTAAGGAAACAACTGTAGGTTCGAGTCGCGAGATCCCCCGGAACCAAAGGAAGTAG
GTTAAACCCGCTCCGATCAGGCCGAGCCACGCCAGGCCGAGAACATTGGTTCCTGTAGGCATCGGGATTG
GCGGATCAAACACTAAAGCTACTGGAACGAGCAGAAGTCCTCCGGCCGCCAGTTGCCAGGCGGTAAAGGT
GAGCAGAGGCACGGGAGGTTGCCACTTGCGGGTCAGCACGGTTCCGAACGCCATGGAAACCGCCCCCGCC
AGGCCCGCTGCGACGCCGACAGGATCTAGCGCTGCGTTTGGTGTCAACACCAACAGCGCCACGCCCGCAG
TTCCGCAAATAGCCCCCAGGACCGCCATCAATCGTATCGGGCTACCTAGCAGAGCGGCAGAGATGAACAC
GACCATCAGCGGCTGCACAGCGCCTACCGTGGCCGCGACCCCGCCCGGCAGGCGGTAGACCGAAATAAAC
AACAAGCTCCAGAATAGCGAAATATTAAGTGCGCCGAGGATGAAGATGCGCATCCACCAGATTCCCGTTG
GAATCTGTCGGACGATCATCACGAGCAATAAACCCGCCGGCAACGCCCGCAGCAGCATACCGGCGACCCC
TCGGCCTCGCTGTTCGGGCTCCACGAAAACGCCGGACAGATGCGCCTTGTGAGCGTCCTTGGGGCCGTCC
TCCTGTTTGAAGACCGACAGCCCAATGATCTCGCCGTCGATGTAGGCGCCGAATGCCACGGCATCTCGCA
ACCGTTCAGCGAACGCCTCCATGGGCTTTTTCTCCTCGTGCTCGTAAACGGACCCGAACATCTCTGGAGC
TTTCTTCAGGGCCGACAATCGGATCTCGCGGAAATCCTGCACGTCGGCCGCTCCAAGCCGTCGAATCTGA
GCCTTAATCACAATTGTCAATTTTAATCCTCTGTTTATCGGCAGTTCGTAGAGCGCGCCGTGCGTCCCGA
GCGATACTGAGCGAAGCAAGTGCGTCGAGCAGTGCCCGCTTGTTCCTGAAATGCCAGTAAAGCGCTGGCT
GCTGAACCCCCAGCCGGAACTGACCCCACAAGGCCCTAGCGTTTGCAATGCACCAGGTCATCATTGACCC
AGGCGTGTTCCACCAGGCCGCTGCCTCGCAACTCTTCGCAGGCTTCGCCGACCTGCTCGCGCCACTTCTT
CACGCGGGTGGAATCCGATCCGCACATGAGGCGGAAGGTTTCCAGCTTGAGCGGGTACGGCTCCCGGTGC
GAGCTGAAATAGTCGAACATCCGTCGGGCCGTCGGCGACAGCTTGCGGTACTTCTCCCATATGAATTTCG
TGTAGTGGTCGCCAGCAAACAGCACGACGATTTCCTCGTCGATCAGGACCTGGCAACGGGACGTTTTCTT
GCCACGGTCCAGGACGCGGAAGCGGTGCAGCAGCGACACCGATTCCAGGTGCCCAACGCGGTCGGACGTG
AAGCCCATCGCCGTCGCCTGTAGGCGCGACAGGCATTCCTCGGCCTTCGTGTAATACCGGCCATTGATCG
ACCAGCCCAGGTCCTGGCAAAGCTCGTAGAACGTGAAGGTGATCGGCTCGCCGATAGGGGTGCGCTTCGC
GTACTCCAACACCTGCTGCCACACCAGTTCGTCATCGTCGGCCCGCAGCTCGACGCCGGTGTAGGTGATC
TTCACGTCCTTGTTGACGTGGAAAATGACCTTGTTTTGCAGCGCCTCGCGCGGGATTTTCTTGTTGCGCG
TGGTGAACAGGGCAGAGCGGGCCGTGTCGTTTGGCATCGCTCGCATCGTGTCCGGCCACGGCGCAATATC
GAACAAGGAAAGCTGCATTTCCTTGATCTGCTGCTTCGTGTGTTTCAGCAACGCGGCCTGCTTGGCCTCG
CTGACCTGTTTTGCCAGGTCCTCGCCGGCGGTTTTTCGCTTCTTGGTCGTCATAGTTCCTCGCGTGTCGA
TGGTCATCGACTTCGCCAAACCTGCCGCCTCCTGTTCGAGACGACGCGAACGCTCCACGGCGGCCGATGG
CGCGGGCAGGGCAGGGGGAGCCAGTTGCACGCTGTCGCGCTCGATCTTGGCCGTAGCTTGCTGGACCATC
GAGCCGACGGACTGGAAGGTTTCGCGGGGCGCACGCATGACGGTGCGGCTTGCGATGGTTTCGGCATCCT
CGGCGGAAAACCCCGCGTCGATCAGTTCTTGCCTGTATGCCTTCCGGTCAAACGTCCGATTCATTCACCC
TCCTTGCGGGATTGCCCCGACTCACGCCGGGGCAATGTGCCCTTATTCCTGATTTGACCCGCCTGGTGCC
TTGGTGTCCAGATAATCCACCTTATCGGCAATGAAGTCGGTCCCGTAGACCGTCTGGCCGTCCTTCTCGT
ACTTGGTATTCCGAATCTTGCCCTGCACGAATACCAGCGACCCCTTGCCCAAATACTTGCCGTGGGCCTC
GGCCTGAGAGCCAAAACACTTGATGCGGAAGAAGTCGGTGCGCTCCTGCTTGTCGCCGGCATCGTTGCGC
CACATCTAGGTACTAAAACAATTCATCCAGTAAAATATAATATTTTATTTTCTCCCAATCAGGCTTGATC
CCCAGTAAGTCAAAAAATAGCTCGACATACTGTTCTTCCCCGATATCCTCCCTGATCGACCGGACGCAGA
AGGCAATGTCATACCACTTGTCCGCCCTGCCGCTTCTCCCAAGATCAATAAAGCCACTTACTTTGCCATC
TTTCACAAAGATGTTGCTGTCTCCCAGGTCGCCGTGGGAAAAGACAAGTTCCTCTTCGGGCTTTTCCGTC
TTTAAAAAATCATACAGCTCGCGCGGATCTTTAAATGGAGTGTCTTCTTCCCAGTTTTCGCAATCCACAT
CGGCCAGATCGTTATTCAGTAAGTAATCCAATTCGGCTAAGCGGCTGTCTAAGCTATTCGTATAGGGACA
ATCCGATATGTCGATGGAGTGAAAGAGCCTGATGCACTCCGCATACAGCTCGATAATCTTTTCAGGGCTT
TGTTCATCTTCATACTCTTCCGAGCAAAGGACGCCATCGGCCTCACTCATGAGCAGATTGCTCCAGCCAT
CATGCCGTTCAAAGTGCAGGACCTTTGGAACAGGCAGCTTTCCTTCCAGCCATAGCATCATGTCCTTTTC
CCGTTCCACATCATAGGTGGTCCCTTTATACCGGCTGTCCGTCATTTTTAAATATAGGTTTTCATTTTCT
CCCACCAGCTTATATACCTTAGCAGGAGACATTCCTTCCGTATCTTTTACGCAGCGGTATTTTTCGATCA
GTTTTTTCAATTCCGGTGATATTCTCATTTTAGCCATTTATTATTTCCTTCCTCTTTTCTACAGTATTTA
AAGATACCCCAAGAAGCTAATTATAACAAGACGAACTCCAATTCACTGTTCCTTGCATTCTAAAACCTTA
AATACCAGAAAACAGCTTTTTCAAAGTTGTTTTCAAAGTTGGCGTATAACATAGTATCGACGGAGCCGAT
TTTGAAACCACAATTATGGGTGATGCTGCCAACTTACTGATTTAGTGTATGATGGTGTTTTTGAGGTGCT
CCAGTGGCTTCTGTTTCTATCAGCTGTCCCTCCTGTTCAGCTACTGACGGGGTGGTGCGTAACGGCAAAA
GCACCGCCGGACATCAGCGCTATCTCTGCTCTCACTGCCGTAAAACATGGCAACTGCAGTTCACTTACAC
CGCTTCTCAACCCGGTACGCACCAGAAAATCATTGATATGGCCATGAATGGCGTTGGATGCCGGGCAACA
GCCCGCATTATGGGCGTTGGCCTCAACACGATTTTACGTCACTTAAAAAACTCAGGCCGCAGTCGGTAAC
CTCGCGCATACAGCCGGGCAGTGACGTCATCGTCTGCGCGGAAATGGACGAACAGTGGGGCTATGTCGGG
GCTAAATCGCGCCAGCGCTGGCTGTTTTACGCGTATGACAGTCTCCGGAAGACGGTTGTTGCGCACGTAT
TCGGTGAACGCACTATGGCGACGCTGGGGCGTCTTATGAGCCTGCTGTCACCCTTTGACGTGGTGATATG
GATGACGGATGGCTGGCCGCTGTATGAATCCCGCCTGAAGGGAAAGCTGCACGTAATCAGCAAGCGATAT
ACGCAGCGAATTGAGCGGCATAACCTGAATCTGAGGCAGCACCTGGCACGGCTGGGACGGAAGTCGCTGT
CGTTCTCAAAATCGGTGGAGCTGCATGACAAAGTCATCGGGCATTATCTGAACATAAAACACTATCAATA
AGTTGGAGTCATTACCCAATTATGATAGAATTTACAAGCTATAAGGTTATTGTCCTGGGTTTCAAGCATT
AGTCCATGCAAGTTTTTATGCTTTGCCCATTCTATAGATATATTGATAAGCGCGCTGCCTATGCCTTGCC
CCCTGAAATCCTTACATACGGCGATATCTTCTATATAAAAGATATATTATCTTATCAGTATTGTCAATAT
ATTCAAGGCAATCTGCCTCCTCATCCTCTTCATCCTCTTCGTCTTGGTAGCTTTTTAAATATGGCGCTTC
ATAGAGTAATTCTGTAAAGGTCCAATTCTCGTTTTCATACCTCGGTATAATCTTACCTATCACCTCAAAT
GGTTCGCTGGGTTTATCGCACCCCCGAACACGAGCACGGCACCCGCGACCACTATGCCAAGAATGCCCAA
GGTAAAAATTGCCGGCCCCGCCATGAAGTCCGTGAATGCCCCGACGGCCGAAGTGAAGGGCAGGCCGCCA
CCCAGGCCGCCGCCCTCACTGCCCGGCACCTGGTCGCTGAATGTCGATGCCAGCACCTGCGGCACGTCAA
TGCTTCCGGGCGTCGCGCTCGGGCTGATCGCCCATCCCGTTACTGCCCCGATCCCGGCAATGGCAAGGAC
TGCCAGCGCTGCCATTTTTGGGGTGAGGCCGTTCGCGGCCGAGGGGCGCAGCCCCTGGGGGGATGGGAGG
CCCGCGTTAGCGGGCCGGGAGGGTTCGAGAAGGGGGGGCACCCCCCTTCGGCGTGCGCGGTCACGCGCAC
AGGGCGCAGCCCTGGTTAAAAACAAGGTTTATAAATATTGGTTTAAAAGCAGGTTAAAAGACAGGTTAGC
GGTGGCCGAAAAACGGGCGGAAACCCTTGCAAATGCTGGATTTTCTGCCTGTGGACAGCCCCTCAAATGT
CAATAGGTGCGCCCCTCATCTGTCAGCACTCTGCCCCTCAAGTGTCAAGGATCGCGCCCCTCATCTGTCA
GTAGTCGCGCCCCTCAAGTGTCAATACCGCAGGGCACTTATCCCCAGGCTTGTCCACATCATCTGTGGGA
AACTCGCGTAAAATCAGGCGTTTTCGCCGATTTGCGAGGCTGGCCAGCTCCACGTCGCCGGCCGAAATCG
AGCCTGCCCCTCATCTGTCAACGCCGCGCCGGGTGAGTCGGCCCCTCAAGTGTCAACGTCCGCCCCTCAT
CTGTCAGTGAGGGCCAAGTTTTCCGCGAGGTATCCACAACGCCGGCGGCCGCGGTGTCTCGCACACGGCT
TCGACGGCGTTTCTGGCGCGTTTGCAGGGCCATAGACGGCCGCCAGCCCAGCGGCGAGGGCAACCAGCCC
GGTGAGCGTCGGAAAGGCGC
